Addgene plasmid #217286: pMV-Zaphod2
Purpose: Donor plasmid of Zaphod2 Transposon
Depositing lab: Yong E Zhang. Depositing organization: Institute of Zoology, Chinese Academy of Sciences. Publication: Heterologous survey of 130 DNA transposons in human cells highlights their functional divergence and expands the genome engineering toolbox. Zhang T, Tan S, Tang N, Li Y, Zhang C, Sun J, Guo Y, Gao H, Cai Y, Sun W, Wang C, Fu L, Ma H, Wu Y, Hu X, Zhang X, Gee P, Yan W, Zhao Y, Chen Q, Guo B, Wang H, Zhang YE. Cell. 2024 Jul 11;187(14):3741-3760.e30. doi: 10.1016/j.cell.2024.05.007. Epub 2024 Jun 5. PubMed 38843831.
Backbone
  Vector backbone: pMV
  Vector type: Mammalian Expression
Growth in bacteria
  Bacterial resistance: Ampicillin, 100 μg/mL
  Growth temperature: 37°C
  Growth strain: DH5alpha
  Copy number: High Copy
Gene/Insert
  Gene/Insert name: TIRs of Zaphod2 transposon
  Species: Synthetic
  Cloning method: Restriction Enzyme; 5′ cloning site Unknown (unknown if destroyed); 3′ cloning site Unknown (unknown if destroyed)
Terms and licenses: Academic/Nonprofit Terms; Industry Terms: Not Available to Industry
How to cite: pMV-Zaphod2 was a gift from Yong E Zhang (Addgene plasmid # 217286 ; http://n2t.net/addgene:217286 ; RRID:Addgene_217286)
