[The description below was written by a language model from this plasmid's Addgene catalogue record and pLannotate feature annotations shown in this document.]
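Description:
pMV-Zaphod2 is the donor plasmid of a two-component DNA transposon system, built on the pMV backbone and catalogued as a mammalian expression vector. It is a 5,388 nt high-copy plasmid propagated in E. coli through a ColE1/pUC-type origin of replication and selected with ampicillin via the β-lactamase gene and its native promoter. A short remnant of lacZα is also detected, probably a leftover of the cloning vector from which the backbone derives.

The recorded insert is the pair of synthetic terminal inverted repeats (TIRs) of the Zaphod2 transposon, the sequences a cognate transposase recognises to excise the intervening DNA and integrate it into a target genome. The automated feature table does not annotate the TIRs themselves, so their exact positions are not given. They presumably lie in the unannotated stretches on either side of the mammalian cassette, which would make that cassette the transposon cargo. The cassette consists of the mouse PGK promoter driving a puromycin N-acetyltransferase coding sequence (annotated as a fragment) followed closely by EGFP and terminated by the bovine growth hormone polyadenylation signal. The short gap between the two reading frames suggests they are expressed from a single transcript, perhaps through a linker or self-cleaving peptide, but the record does not identify this element.

No transposase is encoded on this plasmid, so it would have to be supplied from a separate helper construct. Stable puromycin resistance or persistent EGFP fluorescence would then report genomic integration. This fits the associated study, which surveyed many DNA transposons for activity in human cells as candidate genome engineering tools.
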