Features (pLannotate 1.2.2; 8 found; start..end, strand, type, name):
    118..138     -  CDS            lacZα (fragment): LacZα fragment of β-galactosidase; lacZ fragment
   1038..1537    +  promoter       PGK promoter: mouse phosphoglycerate kinase 1 promoter
   1562..2156    +  CDS            PuroR (fragment): puromycin N-acetyltransferase; pac from Streptomyces alboniger; confers resistance to puromycin
   2220..2939    +  CDS            EGFP: the original enhanced GFP (Yang et al., 1996) mammalian codon-optimized
   2967..3191    +  polyA_signal   bGH poly(A) signal: bovine growth hormone polyadenylation signal
   3690..4278    -  rep_origin     ori: high-copy-number ColE1/pMB1/pBR322/pUC origin of replication
   4449..5309    -  CDS            AmpR: β-lactamase; bla; confers resistance to ampicillin, carbenicillin, and related antibiotics
   5310..26      -  promoter       AmpR promoter (across the origin): bla
>Addgene plasmid #217286 | pMV-Zaphod2 | addgene full sequence | sequence record 443565 | Addgene NGS Result
AAAAATAAACAAATAGGGGTTCCGCGCACATTTCCCCGAAAAGTGCCACCTGACGTCTAAGAAACCATTA
TTATCATGACATTAACCTATAAAAATAGGCGTATCACGAGGCCCTTTCGTTGTAAAACGACGGCCAGTCG
AACCACGCAATGCGTCTCGATCCGCAGTGTCTTGCGTCTCTCAATTGCTATATAGCAGGGCCGCCGCGTA
CGGTTGTTCAGGTTGTGCACTGCACAAGGGCGCCACATCTAAGGGGGCGCCATTCACATCGTAGACATCT
TTATTATTTTGAAACATTTTTATATTTTTATTATAACTTTGTTGACTCCAAAGATGGGCGATTTGTATAT
TTATTATGACAATTTTCCGGCAGATGGCAGTAAAGTGTCTTGTTCTAACAAAATCAGTATATTACGACAA
TTTTCCGACAGATGGAAGTAAAGTGTCTTGTTCTAACAGGGTTGATATATATCGTTCCGCTTCGACTTAC
GAAGGAGGAACGAGTTCGATAATCGAAAGACCTTGTTGATCTAACAACATCTAAAATAACCTGTGCTTCT
AAACAAGGAGCTGCTTTTCCGACTGATGTACTGATCGGTGAGTATCTTAAAATTTAAAAAAAAAATCCCC
TATTGGTATTAGTGCACTGGCTAAATTTGATATTTCATATTGCAGTTCATATCATCTGCCGTTTGTTTAC
TGTACCAGAATGGTATTGCTGAGTTCCCAATTTAAATCTACAAGTACTTTCATTATGACACGAATCACTA
TGTAATAACTAATATTCATTTACCATTAATAATCCACAAAGTAAGTATTACATAGACATAAATTAGAGAT
TACTATGTAATGATCCGCTAATTATATTATAGCAATTGTTTATTTGTTGTTATGGAAATTTCGTCAGTAC
AAAAATTAACTGCTGTTAAAATTTAGCGGCTTGTTACATACATATTATTTTAAAATGTTACAAATTCTAA
GATAAAATACTAAGCTATTATATTATTTCTCCCCAGACCGGTGCTAGCAATTCTACCGGGTAGGGGAGGC
GCTTTTCCCAAGGCAGTCTGGAGCATGCGCTTTAGCAGCCCCGCTGGGCACTTGGCGCTACACAAGTGGC
CTCTGGCCTCGCACACATTCCACATCCACCGGTAGGCGCCAACCGGCTCCGTTCTTTGGTGGCCCCTTCG
CGCCACCTTCTACTCCTCCCCTAGTCAGGAAGTTCCCCCCCGCCCCGCAGCTCGCGTCGTGCAGGACGTG
ACAAATGGAAGTAGCACGTCTCACTAGTCTCGTGCAGATGGACAGCACCGCTGAGCAATGGAAGCGGGTA
GGCCTTTGGGGCAGCGGCCAATAGCAGCTTTGCTCCTTCGCTTTCTGGGCTCAGAGGCTGGGAAGGGGTG
GGTCCGGGGGCGGGCTCAGGGGCGGGCTCAGGGGCGGGGCGGGCGCCCGAAGGTCCTCCGGAGGCCCGGC
ATTCTGCACGCTTCAAAAGCGCACGTCTGCCGCGCTGTTCTCCTCTTCCTCATCTCCGGGCCTTTCGACC
TGCAGCCAACGCCACCATGGGGACCGAGTACAAGCCCACGGTGCGCCTCGCCACCCGCGACGACGTCCCC
CGGGCCGTACGCACCCTCGCCGCCGCGTTCGCCGACTACCCCGCCACGCGCCACACCGTCGACCCGGACC
GCCACATCGAGCGGGTCACCGAGCTGCAAGAACTCTTCCTCACGCGCGTCGGGCTCGACATCGGCAAGGT
GTGGGTCGCGGACGACGGCGCCGCGGTGGCGGTCTGGACCACGCCGGAGAGCGTCGAAGCGGGGGCGGTG
TTCGCCGAGATCGGCCCGCGCATGGCCGAGTTGAGCGGTTCCCGGCTGGCCGCGCAGCAACAGATGGAAG
GCCTCCTGGCGCCGCACCGGCCCAAGGAGCCCGCGTGGTTCCTGGCCACCGTCGGCGTCTCGCCCGACCA
CCAGGGCAAGGGTCTGGGCAGCGCCGTCGTGCTCCCCGGAGTGGAGGCGGCCGAGCGCGCCGGGGTGCCC
GCCTTCCTGGAGACCTCCGCGCCCCGCAACCTCCCCTTCTACGAGCGGCTCGGCTTCACCGTCACCGCCG
ACGTCGAGGTGCCCGAAGGACCGCGCACCTGGTGCATGACCCGCAAGCCCGGTGCCATCGATGCCACTAA
CTTCTCCCTGTTGAAACAAGCAGGGGATGTCGAAGAGAATCCCGGGCCAATGGTGAGCAAGGGCGAGGAG
CTGTTCACCGGGGTGGTGCCCATCCTGGTCGAGCTGGACGGCGACGTAAACGGCCACAAGTTCAGCGTGT
CCGGCGAGGGCGAGGGCGATGCCACCTACGGCAAGCTGACCCTGAAGTTCATCTGCACCACCGGCAAGCT
GCCCGTGCCCTGGCCCACCCTCGTGACCACCCTGACCTACGGCGTGCAGTGCTTCAGCCGCTACCCCGAC
CACATGAAGCAGCACGACTTCTTCAAGTCCGCCATGCCCGAAGGCTACGTCCAGGAGCGCACCATCTTCT
TCAAGGACGACGGCAACTACAAGACCCGCGCCGAGGTGAAGTTCGAGGGCGACACCCTGGTGAACCGCAT
CGAGCTGAAGGGCATCGACTTCAAGGAGGACGGCAACATCCTGGGGCACAAGCTGGAGTACAACTACAAC
AGCCACAACGTCTATATCATGGCCGACAAGCAGAAGAACGGCATCAAGGTGAACTTCAAGATCCGCCACA
ACATCGAGGACGGCAGCGTGCAGCTCGCCGACCACTACCAGCAGAACACCCCCATCGGCGACGGCCCCGT
GCTGCTGCCCGACAACCACTACCTGAGCACCCAGTCCGCCCTGAGCAAAGACCCCAACGAGAAGCGCGAT
CACATGGTCCTGCTGGAGTTCGTGACCGCCGCCGGGATCACTCTCGGCATGGACGAGCTGTACAAGTAAT
TAATTAAGCTCGCTGATCAGCCTCGACTGTGCCTTCTAGTTGCCAGCCATCTGTTGTTTGCCCCTCCCCC
GTGCCTTCCTTGACCCTGGAAGGTGCCACTCCCACTGTCCTTTCCTAATAAAATGAGGAAATTGCATCGC
ATTGTCTGAGTAGGTGTCATTCTATTCTGGGGGGTGGGGTGGGGCAGGACAGCAAGGGGGAGGATTGGGA
AGACAATAGCAGGCATGCTGGGGATGCGGTGGGCTCTATGGCTTCTGAGGCGCGCCCTCGAGCAAATTAT
TATATCCTAGTGACTTTGAGTTCCTAATTATTGTGATTAAAATTTCGAATTTTCTATTATTTTATGTTCA
ATAATTTGATTTGTATAATTTATACAGAATGACTTTATATTTGTTGTAATTATTATTATTGAGAAATAAA
TAATATACTAACTTTAAAATTTTACTTGAGGAAGGGGCGCCTTTTTCTAATTCGCACAAAGGCGCCGTAT
GGGCTAGCAGCGGCCCTGCTATATAGGGGCCCAGAGACGGAGTCACTGCCAACCGAGACGGTCATAGCTG
TTTCCTGTGTGCCGCTTCCTCGCTCACTGACTCGCTGCGCTCGGTCGTTCGGCTGCGGCGAGCGGTATCA
GCTCACTCAAAGGCGGTAATACGGTTACCCACAGAATCAGGGGATAACGCAGGAAAGAACATGTGAGCAA
AAGGCCAGCAAAAGGCCAGGAACCGTAAAAAGGCCGCGTTGCTGGCGTTTTTCCATAGGCTCCGCCCCCC
TGACGAGCATCACAAAAATCGACGCTCAAGTCAGAGGTGGCGAAACCCGACAGGACTATAAAGATACCAG
GCGTTTCCCCCTGGAAGCTCCCTCGTGCGCTCTCCTGTTCCGACCCTGCCGCTTACCGGATACCTGTCCG
CCTTTCTCCCTTCGGGAAGCGTGGCGCTTTCTCATAGCTCACGCTGTAGGTATCTCAGTTCGGTGTAGGT
CGTTCGCTCCAAGCTGGGCTGTGTGCACGAACCCCCCGTTCAGCCCGACCGCTGCGCCTTATCCGGTAAC
TATCGTCTTGAGTCCAACCCGGTAAGACACGACTTATCGCCACTGGCAGCAGCCACTGGTAACAGGATTA
GCAGAGCGAGGTATGTAGGCGGTGCTACAGAGTTCTTGAAGTGGTGGCCTAACTACGGCTACACTAGAAG
AACAGTATTTGGTATCTGCGCTCTGCTGAAGCCAGTTACCTTCGGAAAAAGAGTTGGTAGCTCTTGATCC
GGCAAACAAACCACCGCTGGTAGCGGTGGTTTTTTTGTTTGCAAGCAGCAGATTACGCGCAGAAAAAAAG
GATCTCAAGAAGATCCTTTGATCTTTTCTACGGGGTCTGACGCTCAGTGGAACGAAAACTCACGTTAAGG
GATTTTGGTCATGAGATTATCAAAAAGGATCTTCACCTAGATCCTTTTAAATTAAAAATGAAGTTTTAAA
TCAATCTAAAGTATATATGAGTAAACTTGGTCTGACAGTTACCAATGCTTAATCAGTGAGGCACCTATCT
CAGCGATCTGTCTCTTTCGTTCATCCATAGTTGCCTGACTCCCCGTCGTGTAGATAACTACGATACGGGA
GGGCTTACCATCTGGCCCCAGTGCTGCAATAATACCGCGGGACCCACGCTCACCGGCTCCAGATTTATCA
GCAATAAACCAGCCAGCCGGAAGGGCCGAGCGCAGAAGTGGTCCTGCAACTTTATCCGCCTCCATCCAGT
CTATTAATTGTTGCCGGGAAGCTAGAGTAAGTAGTTCGCCAGTTAATAGTTTGCGCAACGTTGTTGCCAT
CGCTACAGGCATCGTGGTATCACGCTCGTCGTTTGGTATGGCTTCATTCAGCTCCGGTTCCCAACGATCA
AGGCGAGTTACATGATCCCCCATGTTGCGCAAAAAAGCGGTTAGCTCCTTCGGTCCTCCGATCGTTGTCA
GAAGTAAGTTGGCCGCCGTGTTATCACTCATGGTTATGGCAGCACTACATAATTCTCTTACTGTCATGCC
ATCCGTAAGATGCTTTTCTGTGACTGGTGAGTACTCAACCAAGTCATTCTGAGAATAGTGTATGCGGCGA
CCGAGTTGCTCTTGCCCGGCGTCAATACGGGATAATACCGCGCCACATAGCAGAACTTTAAAAGTGCTCA
TCATTGGAAAACGTTCTTCGGGGCGAAAACTCTCAAGGATCTTACCGCTGTTGAGATCCAGTTCGATGTA
ACCCACTCGTGCACCCAACTGATCTTCAGCATCTTTTACTTTCACCAGCGTTTCTGGGTGAGCAAAAACA
GGAAGGCAAAATGCCGCAAAAAAGGGAATAAGGGCGACACGGAAATGTTGAATACTCATACTCTTCCTTT
TTCAATATTATTGAAGCATTTATCAGGGTTATTGTCTCATGAGCGGATACATATTTGAATGTATTTAG
